>Addgene plasmid #213016 | pUC-tRNAGln-BbsI-sU6-Kan | addgene full sequence | sequence record 423155 | Addgene NGS Result
CAAATGAAACTGCAATTTATTCATATCAGGATTATCAATACCATATTTTTGAAAAAGCCGTTTCTGTAAT
GAAGGAGAAAACTCACCGAGGCAGTTCCATAGGATGGCAAGATCCTGGTATCGGTCTGCGATTCCGACTC
GTCCAACATCAATACAACCTATTAATTTCCCCTCGTCAAAAATAAGGTTATCAAGTGAGAAATCACCATG
AGTGACGACTGAATCCGGTGAGAATGGCAAAAGTTTATGCATTTCTTTCCAGACTTGTTCAACAGGCCAG
CCATTACGCTCGTCATCAAAATCACTCGCATCAACCAAACCGTTATTCATTCGTGATTGCGCCTGAGCGA
AACGAAATACGCGATCGCTGTTAAAAGGACAATTACAAACAGGAATCGAATGCAACCGGCGCAGGAACAC
TGCCAGCGCATCAACAATATTTTCACCTGAATCAGGATATTCTTCTAATACCTGGAATGCTGTTTTCCCA
GGGATCGCAGTGGTGAGTAACCATGCATCATCAGGAGTACGGATAAAATGCTTGATGGTCGGAAGAGGCA
TAAATTCCGTCAGCCAGTTTAGTCTGACCATCTCATCTGTAACATCATTGGCAACGCTACCTTTGCCATG
TTTCAGAAACAACTCTGGCGCATCGGGCTTCCCATACAATCGATAGATTGTCGCACCTGATTGCCCGACA
TTATCGCGAGCCCATTTATACCCATATAAATCAGCATCCATGTTGGAATTTAATCGCGGCCTAGAGCAAG
ACGTTTCCCGTTGAATATGGCTCATACTCTTCCTTTTTCAATATTATTGAAGCATTTATCAGGGTTATTG
TCTCATGAGCGGATACATATTTGAATGTATTTAGAAAAATAAACAAATAGGGGTTCCGCGCACATTTCCC
CGAAAAGTGCCACCTGACGTCTAAGAAACCATTATTATCATGACATTAACCTATAAAAATAGGCGTATCA
CGAGGCCCTTTTGTCTCGCGCGTTTCGGTGATGACGGTGAAAACCTCTGACACATGCAGCTCCCGGAGAC
TGTCACAGCTTGTCTGTAAGCGGATGCCGGGAGCAGACAAGCCCGTCAGGGCGCGTCAGCGGGTGTTGGC
GGGTGTCGGGGCTGGCTTAACTATGCGGCATCAGAGCAGATTGTACTGAGAGTGCACCATATGCGGTGTG
AAATACCGCACAGATGCGTAAGGAGAAAATACCGCATCAGGCGCCATTCGCCATTCAGGCTGCGCAACTG
TTGGGAAGGGCGATCGGTGCGGGCCTCTTCGCTATTACGCCAGCTGGCGAAAGGGGGATGTGCTGCAAGG
CGATTAAGTTGGGTAACGCCAGGGTTTTCCCAGTCACGACGTTGTAAAACGACGGCCAGTGAATTGACGC
GTATTGGGATACCGGTTCTAGATACGTCTCTGTTTAAGAGCTATGCTGGAAACAGCATAGCAAGTTTAAA
TAAGGCTAGTCCGTTATCAACTTGAAAAAGTGGCACCGAGTCGGTGCTTTTTTGGTTCCATGGTGTAATG
GTTAGCACTCTGGACTCTGAATCCAGCGATCCGAGTTCAAATCTCGGTGGAACCTGTCACCGGGTCTTCG
AGAAGACCTGTTTTAGAGCTAGAAATAGCAAGTTAAAATAAGGCTAGTCCGTTATCAACTTGAAAAAGTG
GCACCGAGTCGGTGCTTTTTTGAGGGCCTATTTCCCATGATTCCTTCATATTTGCATATAATATTTCCTA
GTAACTATAGAGGCTTAATGTGCGATAAAAGACAGATAATCTGTTCTTTTTAATACTAGCTACATTTTAC
ATGATAGGCTTGGATTTCTATAAGAGATACAAATACTAAATTATTATTTTAAAAAACAGCACAAAAGGAA
ACTTACCGTAACTTGAAAGTAATTGTGTGTTTTGAGACTTTATATATGCATGCGAGAAAAGCCTTGTTTG
GTTTGGAGACGGTGAATTCGGTACCGCTAGCATCCCAATGGCGCGCCGAGCTTGGCTCGAGCATGGTCAT
AGCTGTTTCCTGTGTGAAATTGTTATCCGCTCACAATTCCACACAACATACGAGCCGGAAGCATAAAGTG
TAAAGCCTGGGGTGCCTAATGAGTGAGCTAACTCACATTAATTGCGTTGCGCTCACTGCCCGCTTTCCAG
TCGGGAAACCTGTCGTGCCAGCTGCATTAATGAATCGGCCAACGCGCGGGGAGAGGCGGTTTGCGTATTG
GGCGCTGTTCCGCTTCCTCGCTCACTGACTCGCTGCGCTCGGTCGTTCGGCTGCGGCGAGCGGTATCAGC
TCACTCAAAGGCGGTAATACGGTTATCCACAGAATCAGGGGATAACGCAGGAAAGAACATGTGAGCAAAA
GGCCAGCAAAAGGCCAGGAACCGTAAAAAGGCCGCGTTGCTGGCGTTTTTCCATAGGCTCCGCCCCCCTG
ACGAGCATCACAAAAATCGACGCTCAAGTCAGAGGTGGCGAAACCCGACAGGACTATAAAGATACCAGGC
GTTTCCCCCTGGAAGCTCCCTCGTGCGCTCTCCTGTTCCGACCCTGCCGCTTACCGGATACCTGTCCGCC
TTTCTCCCTTCGGGAAGCGTGGCGCTTTCTCATAGCTCACGCTGTAGGTATCTCAGTTCGGTGTAGGTCG
TTCGCTCCAAGCTGGGCTGTGTGCACGAACCCCCCGTTCAGCCCGACCGCTGCGCCTTATCCGGTAACTA
TCGTCTTGAGTCCAACCCGGTAAGACACGACTTATCGCCACTGGCAGCAGCCACTGGTAACAGGATTAGC
AGAGCGAGGTATGTAGGCGGTGCTACAGAGTTCTTGAAGTGGTGGCCTAACTACGGCTACACTAGAAGAA
CAGTATTTGGTATCTGCGCTCTGCTGAAGCCAGTTACCTTCGGAAAAAGAGTTGGTAGCTCTTGATCCGG
CAAACAAACCACCGCTGGTAGCGGTGGTTTTTTTGTTTGCAAGCAGCAGATTACGCGCAGAAAAAAAGGA
TCTCAAGAAGATCCTTTGATCTTTTCTACGGGGTCTGACGCTCAGTGGAACGAAAACTCACGTTAAGGGA
TTTTGGTCATGAGATTATCAAAAAGGATCTTCACCTAGATCCTTTTAAATTAAAAATGAAGTTTTAAATC
AATCTAAAGTATATATGAGTAAACTTGGTCTGACAGTTAGAAAAACTCATCGAGCAT
Features (pLannotate 1.2.2; 14 found; start..end, strand, type, name):
    796..900     -  promoter       AmpR promoter: bla
    995..1030    +  CDS            rop (fragment): Rop protein, which maintains plasmids at low copy number; rop
   1132..1231    +  misc_feature   bom (fragment): basis of mobility region from pBR322
   1237..1394    -  CDS            lacZα (fragment): LacZα fragment of β-galactosidase; lacZ fragment
   1450..1517    +  misc_RNA       tracrRNA (fragment): trans-activating CRISPR RNA for the Streptococcus pyogenes CRISPR/Cas9 system
   1523..1594    +  ncRNA          tRNA: Accession: RF00005 - tRNA
   1620..1695    +  misc_RNA       gRNA scaffold: guide RNA scaffold for the Streptococcus pyogenes CRISPR/Cas9 system
   1730..1958    +  promoter       U6 promoter (fragment): RNA polymerase III promoter for mouse U6 snRNA (Das et al., 1988)
   2050..2066    -  protein_bind   lac operator: The lac repressor binds to the lac operator to inhibit transcription in E. coli. This inhibition can be relieved by adding lactose or isopropyl-β-D-thiogalactopyranoside (IPTG). lac repressor encoded by lacI
   2074..2104    -  promoter       lac promoter: promoter for the E. coli lac operon
   2119..2140    -  protein_bind   CAP binding site: CAP binding activates transcription in the presence of cAMP. E. coli catabolite activator protein
   2153..2245    -  CDS            lacI (fragment): lac repressor; lacI; The lac repressor binds to the lac operator to inhibit transcription in E. coli. This inhibition can be relieved by adding lactose or isopropyl-β-D-thiogalactopyranoside (IPTG).
   2428..3016    -  rep_origin     ori: high-copy-number ColE1/pMB1/pBR322/pUC origin of replication
   3187..795     -  CDS            KanR (across the origin): aminoglycoside phosphotransferase; aph(3')-Ia; confers resistance to kanamycin in bacteria or G418 (Geneticin®) in eukaryotes
