[The description below was written by a language model from this plasmid's Addgene catalogue record and pLannotate feature annotations shown in this document.]
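Description:
pUC-tRNAGln-BbsI-sU6-Kan is a small pUC-based bacterial cloning vector, catalogued at about 3.15 kb (the sequenced record is 3,207 nt), that serves as a donor or template module for assembling arrays of several CRISPR guide RNAs, each driven by a different RNA polymerase III promoter. It replicates in E. coli through the high-copy ColE1/pUC origin. Selection is with kanamycin, via an aminoglycoside phosphotransferase gene that appears to be transcribed from the AmpR (bla) promoter annotated immediately upstream of it. Remnants of the pUC lacZα region (lac promoter, operator, CAP site, and lacZα and lacI fragments) flank the insert, and short rop and bom fragments are also detected. These are backbone leftovers rather than functional parts of the payload.

The insert sits within the former lacZα cloning region and reads, in order: a partial S. pyogenes tracrRNA/scaffold segment, a tRNA element (the tRNA-Gln promoter named in the record), a full-length SpCas9 gRNA scaffold, and a U6 promoter fragment that the annotation tool matches to mouse U6 and that corresponds to the synthetic U6 (sU6) in the catalogue entry. The tRNA carries internal Pol III promoter activity and can drive a downstream guide. The name indicates BbsI sites, presumably between the tRNA and the scaffold, for type IIS insertion of a spacer, although these sites are not annotated in the feature table. This scaffold–promoter–scaffold–promoter layout lets the cassette link neighbouring guide units, so that successive gRNAs in a multiplex construct are expressed from non-identical promoters. No spacer sequence or Cas9 gene is present, and the record does not state the destination vector or the cloning method.
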