Addgene plasmid #213016: pUC-tRNAGln-BbsI-sU6-Kan
Purpose: Vector for Cloning of multiple gRNAs driven by distinct promoters (tRNA-Gln and synthetic U6)
Depositing lab: Stephanie Roessler. Depositing organization: Universitaetsklinikum Heidelberg.
Backbone
  Vector backbone: pUC
  Backbone size w/o insert (bp): 2600
  Total vector size (bp): 3150
Growth in bacteria
  Bacterial resistance: Kanamycin, 50 μg/mL
  Growth temperature: 37°C
  Growth strain: DH5alpha
  Copy number: Unknown
Gene/Insert
  Gene/Insert name: tRNAGln promoter, sU6 promoter, gRNA scaffolds
  gRNA/shRNA sequence: NA
  Promoter: tRNAGln promoter
  Cloning method: Unknown
  Sequencing primers: 5′ M13 fwd
Terms and licenses: Academic/Nonprofit Terms; Industry Terms: Not Available to Industry
How to cite: pUC-tRNAGln-BbsI-sU6-Kan was a gift from Stephanie Roessler (Addgene plasmid # 213016 ; http://n2t.net/addgene:213016 ; RRID:Addgene_213016)
